>Addgene plasmid #232206 | pRExT2A-NT-BTy | addgene full sequence | sequence record 462130 | Addgene NGS Result
TCGCGCGTTTCGGTGATGACGGTGAAAACCTCTGACACATGCAGCTCCCGGAGACGGTCACAGCTTGTCT
GTAAGCGGATGCCGGGAGCAGACAAGCCCGTCAGGGCGCGTCAGCGGGTGTTGGCGGGTGTCGGGGCTGG
CTTAACTATGCGGCATCAGAGCAGATTGTACTGAGAGTGCACCATATGCGGTGTGAAATACCGCACAGAT
GCGTAAGGAGAAAATACCGCATCAGGCGCCATTCGCCATTCAGGCTGCGCAACTGTTGGGAAGGGCGATC
GGTGCGGGCCTCTTCGCTATTACGCCAGCTGGCGAAAGGGGGATGTGCTGCAAGGCGATTAAGTTGGGTA
ACGCCAGGGTTTTCCCAGTCACGACGTTGTAAAACGACGGCCAGTGAATTGGAGATCGGTACTTCGCGAA
TGCGTCGAGATATCGGGCCCGTATAATGCAGACCTGCTGCGAATTCATGCCTTTGTCTCAAGAAGAATCC
ACCCTCATTGAAAGAGCAACGGCTACAATCAACAGCATCCCCATCTCTGAAGACTACAGCGTCGCCAGCG
CAGCTCTCTCTAGCGACGGCCGCATCTTCACTGGTGTCAATGTATATCATTTTACTGGGGGACCTTGTGC
AGAACTCGTGGTGCTGGGCACTGCTGCTGCTGCGGCAGCTGGCAACCTGACTTGTATCGTCGCGATCGGA
AATGAGAACAGGGGCATCTTGAGCCCCTGCGGACGGTGCCGACAGGTGCTTCTCGATCTGCATCCTGGGA
TCAAAGCCATAGTGAAGGACAGTGATGGACAGCCGACGGCAGTTGGGATTCGTGAATTGCTGCCCTCTGG
TTATGTGTGGGAGGGCCCATGGGAGGTACACACAAACCAGGACCCACTGGACGGCTCCGAGGTGCATACC
AATCAAGATCCGCTGGACGGCTCTGAAGTTCACACCAATCAAGATCCCTTGGATGGTTCTGGTAGTGGTT
CCGGTTCCGGTTCTCGCGCGGAGGGTCGTGGTAGCCTGCTCACGTGTGGTGACGTGGAGGAGAACCCAGG
TCCGGGATCCGAGGTACATACAAATCAGGACCCCCTCGATGGTAGTGAAGTCCATACAAATCAGGACCCG
CTGGATGGCTCAGAGGTTCATACGAACCAAGATCCTCTTGATGGATCAGGATCTGGATCAGGATCGGGTA
GTGAGCTCCTGCAGGGATGCCGGGACCGACGAGTGCAGAGGCGTGCAAGCGAGCTTGGCGTAATCATGGT
CATAGCTGTTTCCTGTGTGAAATTGTTATCCGCTCACAATTCCACACAACATACGAGCCGGAAGCATAAA
GTGTAAAGCCTGGGGTGCCTAATGAGTGAGCTAACTCACATTAATTGCGTTGCGCTCACTGCCCGCTTTC
CAGTCGGGAAACCTGTCGTGCCAGCTGCATTAATGAATCGGCCAACGCGCGGGGAGAGGCGGTTTGCGTA
TTGGGCGCTCTTCCGCTTCCTCGCTCACTGACTCGCTGCGCTCGGTCGTTCGGCTGCGGCGAGCGGTATC
AGCTCACTCAAAGGCGGTAATACGGTTATCCACAGAATCAGGGGATAACGCAGGAAAGAACATGTGAGCA
AAAGGCCAGCAAAAGGCCAGGAACCGTAAAAAGGCCGCGTTGCTGGCGTTTTTCCATAGGCTCCGCCCCC
CTGACGAGCATCACAAAAATCGACGCTCAAGTCAGAGGTGGCGAAACCCGACAGGACTATAAAGATACCA
GGCGTTTCCCCCTGGAAGCTCCCTCGTGCGCTCTCCTGTTCCGACCCTGCCGCTTACCGGATACCTGTCC
GCCTTTCTCCCTTCGGGAAGCGTGGCGCTTTCTCATAGCTCACGCTGTAGGTATCTCAGTTCGGTGTAGG
TCGTTCGCTCCAAGCTGGGCTGTGTGCACGAACCCCCCGTTCAGCCCGACCGCTGCGCCTTATCCGGTAA
CTATCGTCTTGAGTCCAACCCGGTAAGACACGACTTATCGCCACTGGCAGCAGCCACTGGTAACAGGATT
AGCAGAGCGAGGTATGTAGGCGGTGCTACAGAGTTCTTGAAGTGGTGGCCTAACTACGGCTACACTAGAA
GAACAGTATTTGGTATCTGCGCTCTGCTGAAGCCAGTTACCTTCGGAAAAAGAGTTGGTAGCTCTTGATC
CGGCAAACAAACCACCGCTGGTAGCGGTGGTTTTTTTGTTTGCAAGCAGCAGATTACGCGCAGAAAAAAA
GGATCTCAAGAAGATCCTTTGATCTTTTCTACGGGGTCTGACGCTCAGTGGAACGAAAACTCACGTTAAG
GGATTTTGGTCATGAGATTATCAAAAAGGATCTTCACCTAGATCCTTTTAAATTAAAAATGAAGTTTTAA
ATCAATCTAAAGTATATATGAGTAAACTTGGTCTGACAGTTACCAATGCTTAATCAGTGAGGCACCTATC
TCAGCGATCTGTCTATTTCGTTCATCCATAGTTGCCTGACTCCCCGTCGTGTAGATAACTACGATACGGG
AGGGCTTACCATCTGGCCCCAGTGCTGCAATGATACCGCGAGACCCACGCTCACCGGCTCCAGATTTATC
AGCAATAAACCAGCCAGCCGGAAGGGCCGAGCGCAGAAGTGGTCCTGCAACTTTATCCGCCTCCATCCAG
TCTATTAATTGTTGCCGGGAAGCTAGAGTAAGTAGTTCGCCAGTTAATAGTTTGCGCAACGTTGTTGCCA
TTGCTACAGGCATCGTGGTGTCACGCTCGTCGTTTGGTATGGCTTCATTCAGCTCCGGTTCCCAACGATC
AAGGCGAGTTACATGATCCCCCATGTTGTGCAAAAAAGCGGTTAGCTCCTTCGGTCCTCCGATCGTTGTC
AGAAGTAAGTTGGCCGCAGTGTTATCACTCATGGTTATGGCAGCACTGCATAATTCTCTTACTGTCATGC
CATCCGTAAGATGCTTTTCTGTGACTGGTGAGTACTCAACCAAGTCATTCTGAGAATAGTGTATGCGGCG
ACCGAGTTGCTCTTGCCCGGCGTCAATACGGGATAATACCGCGCCACATAGCAGAACTTTAAAAGTGCTC
ATCATTGGAAAACGTTCTTCGGGGCGAAAACTCTCAAGGATCTTACCGCTGTTGAGATCCAGTTCGATGT
AACCCACTCGTGCACCCAACTGATCTTCAGCATCTTTTACTTTCACCAGCGTTTCTGGGTGAGCAAAAAC
AGGAAGGCAAAATGCCGCAAAAAAGGGAATAAGGGCGACACGGAAATGTTGAATACTCATACTCTTCCTT
TTTCAATATTATTGAAGCATTTATCAGGGTTATTGTCTCATGAGCGGATACATATTTGAATGTATTTAGA
AAAATAAACAAATAGGGGTTCCGCGCACATTTCCCCGAAAAGTGCCACCTGACGTCTAAGAAACCATTAT
TATCATGACATTAACCTATAAAAATAGGCGTATCACGAGGCCCTTTCGTC
Features (pLannotate 1.2.2; 11 found; start..end, strand, type, name):
    137..236     +  misc_feature   bom (fragment): basis of mobility region from pBR322
    242..399     -  CDS            lacZα (fragment): LacZα fragment of β-galactosidase; lacZ fragment
    467..856     +  CDS            bsd: BSD_ASPTE - Experimental evidence at protein level: Swiss-Prot protein existence level 1. Catalyzes the deamination of the cytosine moiety of the antibiotics blasticidin S, cytomycin and acetylblasticidin S. From Aspergillus terreus.
   1283..1299    -  protein_bind   lac operator: The lac repressor binds to the lac operator to inhibit transcription in E. coli. This inhibition can be relieved by adding lactose or isopropyl-β-D-thiogalactopyranoside (IPTG). lac repressor encoded by lacI
   1307..1337    -  promoter       lac promoter: promoter for the E. coli lac operon
   1352..1373    -  protein_bind   CAP binding site: CAP binding activates transcription in the presence of cAMP. E. coli catabolite activator protein
   1386..1478    -  CDS            lacI (fragment): lac repressor; lacI; The lac repressor binds to the lac operator to inhibit transcription in E. coli. This inhibition can be relieved by adding lactose or isopropyl-β-D-thiogalactopyranoside (IPTG).
   1661..2249    -  rep_origin     ori: high-copy-number ColE1/pMB1/pBR322/pUC origin of replication
   2420..3280    -  CDS            AmpR: β-lactamase; bla; confers resistance to ampicillin, carbenicillin, and related antibiotics
   3281..3385    -  promoter       AmpR promoter: bla
   3480..35      +  CDS            rop (fragment) (across the origin): Rop protein, which maintains plasmids at low copy number; rop
