[The description below was written by a language model from this plasmid's Addgene catalogue record and pLannotate feature annotations shown in this document.]
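Description:
pRExT2A-NT-BTy is a small (about 3.5 kb) gene-synthesised template plasmid built on the pUC57 simple backbone. It supplies a donor cassette for endogenous N-terminal tagging of genes by CRISPR/Cas9-mediated homologous recombination. It is propagated in E. coli through a high-copy ColE1/pUC-type origin and selected with ampicillin via the β-lactamase gene and its own promoter. The remaining annotated backbone features are pUC-derived remnants: lacZα, lacI, rop and bom fragments, and the lac promoter, operator and CAP site. These have no evident role in the tagging function. Although catalogued as a bacterial expression vector, the record points to its use as a source of tagging DNA rather than for protein production in bacteria.

The payload is described as BSD-3xTy-T2A-3xTy. The blasticidin S deaminase coding sequence (from Aspergillus terreus) provides drug selection, listed for Trypanosoma brucei, and is followed by a triple Ty epitope, a T2A ribosome-skipping peptide and a second triple Ty epitope. The feature table annotates only the bsd open reading frame. The Ty repeats and T2A presumably lie in the unannotated stretch downstream of it, but they were not detected by the annotation. No eukaryotic promoter or UTR is listed. This fits the design logic: integrated in frame at the 5' end of a target open reading frame, the marker and the tagged protein would be translated from one endogenous transcript and separated at T2A. The associated toolkit is described as retaining the gene's native untranslated regions for studying gene regulation in kinetoplastids. The depositor notes that the template carries no kinetoplastid-specific sequences and so should also be compatible with mammalian and other eukaryotic systems.
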