Addgene plasmid #232206: pRExT2A-NT-BTy
Purpose: Endogenous tagging of genes by CRISPR/Cas9-mediated homologous recombination; for N-terminal tagging: BSD-3xTy-T2A-3xTy
Depositing lab: Calvin Tiengwe. Depositing organization: Imperial College London. Publication: A high-throughput protein tagging toolkit that retains endogenous untranslated regions for studying gene regulation in kinetoplastids. Carbajo CG, Han X, Savur B, Upadhyaya A, Taha F, Tinti M, Wheeler RJ, Yates PA, Tiengwe C. Open Biol. 2025 Feb;15(2):240334. doi: 10.1098/rsob.240334. Epub 2025 Feb 26. PubMed 39999874.
Backbone
  Vector backbone: pUC57 simple
  Vector type: Bacterial Expression
  Selectable markers: Blasticidin ; in Trypanosoma brucei
Growth in bacteria
  Bacterial resistance: Ampicillin, 100 μg/mL
  Growth temperature: 37°C
  Growth strain: DH5alpha
  Copy number: Unknown
Gene/Insert
  Gene/Insert name: 3xTy
  Species: Synthetic
  Cloning method: Gene Synthesis
Terms and licenses: Academic/Nonprofit Terms; Industry Terms: Not Available to Industry
Depositor comments: This plasmid template contains no kinetoplastid-specific sequences, so it is fully compatible with mammalian and other eukaryotic systems. Please visit https://doi.org/10.1101/2024.11.02.621556 for bioRxiv preprint.
How to cite: pRExT2A-NT-BTy was a gift from Calvin Tiengwe (Addgene plasmid # 232206 ; http://n2t.net/addgene:232206 ; RRID:Addgene_232206)
